>Addgene plasmid #90192 | pIB169 | addgene full sequence | sequence record 177567 | Addgene NGS Result
AGCTTAAGTGATTAGTCAAAGAATGGTGATGACAATTGTACAGGTTATCAATAAAGCCATTGATACTCTC
ATTCTTATCCCGTATTTATTAACTTCTCCTAGTATTAGTAATTATCATGGCTGTCATGGCGCATTAACGG
AATAAAGGGTGTGCTTAAATCGGGCCATTTTGCGTAATAAGAAAAAGGATTAATTATGAGCGAATTGAAT
TAATAATAAGGTAATAGATTTACATTAGAAAATGAAAGGGGATTTTATGCGTGAGAATGTTACAGTCTAT
CCCGGCAATAGTTACCCTTATTATCAAGATAAGAAAGAAAAGGATTTTTCGCTACGCTCAAATCCTTTAA
AAAAACACAAAAGACCACATTTTTTAATGTGGTCTTTTATTCTTCAACTAAAGCACCCATTAGTTCAACA
AACGAAAATTGGATAAAGTGGGATATTTTTAAAATATATATTTATGTTACAGTAATATTGACTTTTAAAA
AAGGATTGATTATAATGAAGAAAGCAGACAAGTAAGCCTCCTAAATTCACTTTAGATAAAAATTTAGGAG
GCATATCAAATGAACTTTAATAAAATTCACTTTAGATAAAAATTTAGGAGGCATATCAAATGAACTTTAA
TAAAATTGATTTAGACAATTGGAAGAGAAAAGAGATATTTAATCATTATTTGAACCAACAAACGACTTTT
AGTATAACCACAGAAATTGATATTAGTGTTTTATACCGAAACATAAAACAAGAAGGATATAAATTTTACC
CTGCATTTATTTTCTTAGTGACAAGGGTGATAAACTCAAATACAGCTTTTAGAACTGGTTACAATAGCGA
CGGAGAGTTAGGTTATTGGGATAAGTTAGAGCCACTTTATACAATTTTTGATGGTGTATCTAAAACATTC
TCTGGTATTTGGACTCCTGTAAAGAATGACTTCAAAGAGTTTTATGATTTATACCTTTCTGATGTAGAGA
AATATAATGGTTCGGGGAAATTGTTTCCCAAAACACCTATACCTGAAAATGCTTTTTCTCTTTCTATTAT
TCCATGGACTTCATTTACTGGGTTTAACTTAAATATCAATAATAATAGTAATTACCTTCTACCCATTATT
ACAGCAGGAAAATTCATTAATAAAGGTAATTCAATATATTTACCGCTATCTTTACAGGTACATCATTCTG
TTTGTGATGGTTATCATGCAGGATTGTTTATGAACTCTATTCAGGAATTGTCAGATAGGCCTAATGACTG
GCTTTTATAATATGAGATAATGCCGACTGTACTTTTTACAGTCGGTTTTCTAATGTCACTAACCTGCCCC
GTTAGTTGAAGAAGGTTTTTATATTACAGCTCCAGATCCATATCCTTCTTTTTCTGAACCGACTTCTCCT
TTTTCGCTTCTTTATTCCAATTGCTTTATTGACGTTGAGCCTCGGAACCCTTAACAATCCCAAAACTTGT
CGACTTTCGTCAGGGGGGCTTTTATTTATTCAATAATCCCTCCTCTCAATAAATCTATTGTTGTACTTAA
TTCAACTTCCATTTCTCTGTATCTTTCAATACGCTCTTTTAAGTCCTTAATTTCTTTTTTTAATTCCTCA
TTTTCAGCAAATAACTCTTTTTCTTTGTTTGTCATTTTATTTCCCCCGTTTCAGCATCAAGAACCTTTGC
ATAACTTGCTCTATATCCACACTGATAATTGCCCTCAAACCATAATCTAAAGGCGCTAGAGTTTGTTGAA
ACAATATCTTTTACATCATTCGTATTTAAAATTCCAAACTCCGCTCCCCTAAGGCGAATAAAAGCCATTA
ACTCTTTTGTATTTACCAAATTATAGTCATCCACTATATCTAAAAGTAAATTCTTCAATTTTCTTTTTTG
GCTTTCATCAAGTGTTATATAGCGGTCAATATCAAAATCATTAATGTTCAAAATATCTTTTTTGTCGTAT
ATATGTTTATTCTTAGCAATAGCGTCCTTTGATTCATGAGTCAAATATTCATATGAACCTTTGATATAAT
CAAGTATCTCAACATGAGCAACTGAACTATTCCCCAATTTTCGCTTAATCTTGTTCCTAACGCTTTCTAT
TGTTACAGGATTTCGTGCAATATATATAACGTGATAGTGTGGTTTTTTATAGTGCTTTCCATTTCGTATA
ACATCACTACTATTCCATGTATCTTTATCTTTTTTTTCGTCCATATCGTGTAAAGGACTGACAGCCATAG
ATACGCCCAAACTCTCTAATTTTTCTTTCCAATCATTAGGAATTGAGTCAGGATATAATAAAAATCCAAA
ATTTCTAGCTTTAGTATTTTTAATAGCCATGATATAATTACCTTATCAAAAACAAGTAGCGAAAACTCGT
ATCCTTCTAAAAACGCGAGCTTTCGCTTATTTTTTTTGTTCTGATTCCTTTCTTGCATATTCTTCTATAG
CTAACGCCGCAACCGCAGATTTTGAAAAACCTTTTTGTTTCGCCATATCTGTTAATTTTTTATCTTGCTC
TTTTGTCAGAGAAATCATAACTCTTTTTTTCGATTCTGAAATCACCATTTAAAAAACTCCAATCAAATAA
TTTTATAAAATTAGTGTATCACTTTGTAATCATAAAAACAACAATAAAGCTACTTAAATATAGATTTATA
AAAAACGTTGGCGAAAACGTTGGCGATTCGTTGGCGATTGAAAAACCCCTCAAACCCTTGAGCCAGTTGG
GATAGAGCGTTTTTGGCACAAAAATTGGCACTCGGCACTTAATGGGGGGTCGTAGTACGGAAGCAAAATT
CGCTTCCTTTCCCCCCATTTTTTTCCAAATTCCAAATTTTTTTCAAAAATTTTCCAGCGCTACCGCTCGG
CAAAATTGCAAGCAATTTTTAAAATCAAACCCATGAGGGAATTTCATTCCCTCAAACTCCCTTGAGCCTC
CTCCAACCGAAATAGAAGGACGCTGCGCTTATTATTTCATTCAGTCATCGGCTTTCATAATCTAACAGAC
AACATCTTCGCTGCAAAGCCACGCTACGCTCAAGGGCTTTTACGCTACGATAACGCCTGTTTTAACGATT
ATGCCGATAACTAAACGAAATAAACGCTAAAACGTCTCAGAAACGATTTTGAGACGTTTTAATAAAAAAT
CGACCGAAAAATAAATATAAATCGGATATACAATCGGCAATTGACGAAACTGCAAAATATCCTGTAAAGG
ATACGGATTTTATGACCGATGATGAAGAAAAGAATTTGAAACGTTTGTCTGATTTGGAGGAAGGTTTACA
CCGTAAAAGGTTAATCTCCTATGGTGGTTTGTTAAAAGAAATACATAAAAAATTAAACCTTGATGACACA
GAAGAAGGCGATTTGATTCATACAGATGATGACGAAAAAGCCGATGAAGATGGATTTTCTATTATTGCAA
TGTGGAATTGGGAACGGAAAAATTATTTTATTAAAGAGTAGTTCAACAAACGGGCCAGTTTGTTGAAGAT
TAGATGCTATAATTGTTATTAAAAGGATTGAAGGATGCTTAGGAAGACGAGTTATTAATAGCTGAATAAG
AACGGTGCTCTCCAAATATTCTTATTTAGAAAAGCAAATCTAAAATTATCTGAAAAGGGAATGAGAATAG
TGAATGGACCAATAATAATGACTAGAGAAGAAAGAATGAAGATTGTTCATGAAATTAAGGAACGAATATT
GGATAAATATGGGGATGATGTTAAGGCTATTGGTGTTTATGGCTCTCTTGGTCGTCAGACTGATGGGCCC
CTGCAGAGGAGAGCTATGCGGGTTTTTTATTTTACATAATGATACATAATTTACCGAAACTTGCGGAACA
TAATTGAGGAATCATAGAATTTTGTCAAAATAATTTTATTGACAACGTCTTATTAACGTTGATATAATTT
AAATTTTATTTGACAAAAATGGGCTCGTGTTGTACAATAAATGGATCTCTTTAAGAAGGAGGATATACAA
ATGGCTAGCAGAGGATCGCATCACCATCACCATCACGGGGCCGGAGACCGCGGTCCCGAATTCGAGCTCG
GTACCCGGGGATCCCTCGAGGTCGACCTGCAGGGGGACCATGGTCTCAGCGCTTGGAGCCACCCGCAGTT
CGAAAAATAATA
Features (pLannotate 1.2.2; 9 found; start..end, strand, type, name):
    269..385     +  CDS            cop (fragment): COP1_STAAU - Protein predicted: Swiss-Prot protein existence level 4. Putative control of replication message. From Staphylococcus aureus.
    620..1267    +  CDS            cat: CAT1_STAAU - Experimental evidence at transcript level: Swiss-Prot protein existence level 2. This enzyme is an effector of chloramphenicol resistance in bacteria. From Staphylococcus aureus.
   1514..1535    -  misc_feature   HA-R (fragment): right homology arm from intron 1 of the mouse Rosa26 gene (Soriano, 1999)
   1702..2322    -  CDS            repB: REPB_STRAG - Experimental evidence at protein level: Swiss-Prot protein existence level 1. Is essential for plasmid replication. Nicks the positive strand at the plus origin of replication. From Streptococcus agalactiae.
   3150..3471    +  CDS            repB (fragment): RepB replication protein; repB; from Enterococcus faecalis plasmid pAMα1 AAN03827.1 22652809.0
   3643..3780    +  CDS            knt (fragment): KANU_BACSP - Also known as kan. Experimental evidence at protein level: Swiss-Prot protein existence level 1. Inactivates the antibiotic kanamycin by catalyzing the transfer of a nucleotidyl group from nucleoside triphosphates such as ATP to the 4'-hydroxyl group of the aminoglycoside. From Bacillus sp.
   4009..4026    +  CDS            7xHis (fragment): 6xHis affinity tag
   4048..4074    +  misc_feature   MCS (fragment): pUC18/19 multiple cloning site
   4114..4136    +  CDS            Strep-Tag II (fragment): peptide that binds Strep-Tactin®, an engineered form of streptavidin
