[The description below was written by a language model from this plasmid's Addgene catalogue record and pLannotate feature annotations shown in this document.]
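Description:
pIB169 is an empty-backbone shuttle expression plasmid of about 4.1 kb that replicates in both E. coli and streptococci and is intended for gene expression in streptococci such as Streptococcus mutans. It is built on the pSH71-type replicon of pJRS1315, with additional components taken from pEU308. Consistent with this origin, the feature table shows a RepB replication initiator, the protein that nicks the plus strand at the origin in rolling-circle plasmids, together with a fragment of a cop-like replication control gene. No separate E. coli origin is annotated, which fits the broad host range of this replicon family. The catalogue lists the plasmid as high copy in E. coli. Selection is by chloramphenicol through a staphylococcal-type cat gene, a marker that functions in both Gram-negative and Gram-positive hosts.

The expression region carries no insert. According to the catalogue, transcription is driven by the Pveg promoter, generally known as a strong constitutive Gram-positive promoter, although it was not picked up as an annotated feature. Downstream lies a multiple cloning site (MCS-B, derived from pASK43+) flanked by an N-terminal His-tag and a C-terminal Strep-tag II. A cloned open reading frame can therefore be expressed with either affinity tag for detection or purification in Gram-positive bacteria.

The automated annotation also reports short fragments of a second repB and of a kanamycin nucleotidyltransferase gene. These are probably remnants of parental plasmids, and kanamycin is not listed as a selection. A 22-nt match to a mouse Rosa26 homology arm is almost certainly spurious.

Typical uses include complementation, constitutive gene expression and tagged-protein production in streptococci.
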