Addgene plasmid #90192: pIB169
Purpose: (Empty Backbone) E. coli - Streptococci shuttle plasmid for gene expression in streptococci with Pveg promoter
Depositing lab: Indranil Biswas. Depositing organization: University of Kansas Medical Center. Publication: Shuttle expression plasmids for genetic studies in Streptococcus mutans. Biswas I, Jha JK, Fromm N. Microbiology. 2008 Aug;154(Pt 8):2275-82. doi: 10.1099/mic.0.2008/019265-0. PubMed 18667560.
Backbone
  Vector backbone: pSH71 (pJRS1315)
  Backbone manufacturer: June Scott (PMID 12867436)
  Backbone size (bp): 4000
  Vector type: Bacterial Expression
  Tag / fusion protein: His-tag (N terminal on backbone); Strep-tag (C terminal on backbone)
Growth in bacteria
  Bacterial resistance: Chloramphenicol, 25 μg/mL
  Growth temperature: 37°C
  Growth strain: DH5alpha
  Copy number: High Copy
Gene/Insert
  Gene/Insert name: None
  Tag / fusion protein: His-tag (N terminal on backbone); Strep-tag (C terminal on backbone)
Resource information
  A portion of this plasmid was derived from a plasmid made by: Contains MCS-B (from pASK43+). The backbone of this vector is based on pJRS1315 with additional components from pEU308- both provided by Dr. June Scott (Emory University).
Terms and licenses: Academic/Nonprofit Terms; Industry Terms: Not Available to Industry
Depositor comments: Contains MCS-B (from pASK43+). The backbone of this vector is based on pJRS1315 with additional components from pEU308- both provided by Dr. June Scott (Emory University). This plasmid can also be used for His-tag or Strep-tag fusion protein expression in gram-positive bacteria.
How to cite: pIB169 was a gift from Indranil Biswas (Addgene plasmid # 90192 ; http://n2t.net/addgene:90192 ; RRID:Addgene_90192)
